>Addgene plasmid #187118 | pAC8-Mcl1_deltaTM | addgene full sequence | sequence record 369333 | Addgene NGS Result
ATCCTCAATAGATTTGTAAAATAGGTTTCGATTAGTTTCAAACAAGGGTTGTTTTTCCGAACCGATGGCT
GGACTATCTAATGGATTTTCGCTCAACGCCACAAAACTTGCCAAATCTTGTAGCAGCAATCTAGCTTTGT
CGATATTCGTTTGTGTTTTGTTTTGTAATAAAGGTTCGACGTCGTTCAAAATATTATGCGCTTTTGTATT
TCTTTCATCACTGTCGTTAGTGTACAATTGACTCGACGTAAACACGTTAAATAAAGCTTGGACATATTTA
ACATCGGGCGTGTTAGCTTTATTAGGCCGATTATCGTCGTCGTCCCAACCCTCGTCGTTAGAAGTTGCTT
CCGAAGACGATTTTGCCATAGCCACACGACGCCTATTAATTGTGTCGGCTAACACGTCCGCGATCAAATT
TGTAGTTGAGCTTTTTGGAATTATTTCTGATTGCGGGCGTTTTTGGGCGGGTTTCAATCTAACTGTGCCC
GATTTTAATTCAGACAACACGTTAGAAAGCGATGGTGCAGGCGGTGGTAACATTTCAGACGGCAAATCTA
CTAATGGCGGCGGTGGTGGAGCTGATGATAAATCTACCATCGGTGGAGGCGCAGGCGGGGCTGGCGGCGG
AGGCGGAGGCGGAGGTGGTGGCGGTGATGCAGACGGCGGTTTAGGCTCAAATGTCTCTTTAGGCAACACA
GTCGGCACCTCAACTATTGTACTGGTTTCGGGCGCCGTTTTTGGTTTGACCGGTCTGAGACGAGTGCGAT
TTTTTTCGTTTCTAATAGCTTCCAACAATTGTTGTCTGTCGTCTAAAGGTGCAGCGGGTTGAGGTTCCGT
CGGCATTGGTGGAGCGGGCGGCAATTCAGACATCGATGGTGGTGGTGGTGGTGGAGGCGCTGGAATGTTA
GGCACGGGAGAAGGTGGTGGCGGCGGTGCCGCCGGTATAATTTGTTCTGGTTTAGTTTGTTCGCGCACGA
TTGTGGGCACCGGCGCAGGCGCCGCTGGCTGCACAACGGAAGGTCGTCTGCTTCGAGGCAGCGCTTGGGG
TGGTGGCAATTCAATATTATAATTGGAATACAAATCGTAAAAATCTGCTATAAGCATTGTAATTTCGCTA
TCGTTTACCGTGCCGATATTTAACAACCGCTCAATGTAAGCAATTGTATTGTAAAGAGATTGTCTCAAGC
TCGGATCGATCCCGCACGCCGATAACAAGCCTTTTCATTTTTACTACAGCATTGTAGTGGCGAGACACTT
CGCTGTCGTCGCCTGATGCGGTATTTTCTCCTTACGCATCTGTGCGGTATTTCACACCGCATA
[142 nt withheld, positions 1324-1465]
C
[141 nt withheld, positions 1467-1607]
CCTTTGACGTTGGAGTCCACGTTCTTT
[37 nt withheld, positions 1635-1671]
ACCCTATCTCGGGCTATTCTTTTGATTTATAAGGGATTTTGCCGATTTCGGCCTATTGGTTAAAAAATGA
GCTGATTTAACAAAAATTTAACGCGAATTTTAACAAAATATTAACGTTTACAATTTTATGGTGCACTCTC
AGTACAATCTGCTCTGATGCCGCATAGTTAAGCCAGCCCCGACACCCGCCAACACCCGCTGACGCGCCCT
GACGGGCTTGTCTGCTCCCGGCATCCGCTTACAGACAAGCTGTGACCGTCTCCGGGAGCTGCATGTGTCA
GAGGTTTTCACCGTCATCACCGAAACGCGCGAGACGAAAGGGCCTCGTGATACGCCTATTTTTATAGGTT
AATGTCATGATAATAATGGTTTCTTAGACGTCAGGTGGCACTTTTCGGGGAAATGTGCGCGGAACCCCTA
TTTGTTTATTTTTCTAAATACATTCAAATATGTATCCGCTCATGAGACAATAACCCTGATAAATGCTTCA
ATAATATTGAAAAAGGAAGAGTATGAGTATTCAACATTTCCGTGTCGCCCTTATTCCCTTTTTTGCGGCA
TTTTGCCTTCCTGTTTTTGCTCACCCAGAAACGCTGGTGAAAGTAAAAGATGCTGAAGATCAGTTGGGTG
CACGAGTGGGTTACATCGAACTGGATCTCAACAGCGGTAAGATCCTTGAGAGTTTTCGCCCCGAAGAACG
TTTTCCAATGATGAGCACTTTTAAAGTTCTGCTATGTGGCGCGGTATTATCCCGTATTGACGCCGGGCAA
GAGCAACTCGGTCGCCGCATACACTATTCTCAGAATGACTTGGTTGAGTACTCACCAGTCACAGAAAAGC
ATCTTACGGATGGCATGACAGTAAGAGAATTATGCAGTGCTGCCATAACCATGAGTGATAACACTGCGGC
CAACTTACTTCTGACAACGATCGGAGGACCGAAGGAGCTAACCGCTTTTTTGCACAACATGGGGGATCAT
GTAACTCGCCTTGATCGTTGGGAACCGGAGCTGAATGAAGCCATACCAAACGACGAGCGTGACACCACGA
TGCCTGTAGCAATGGCAACAACGTTGCGCAAACTATTAACTGGCGAACTACTTACTCTAGCTTCCCGGCA
ACAATTAATAGACTGGATGGAGGCGGATAAAGTTGCAGGACCACTTCTGCGCTCGGCCCTTCCGGCTGGC
TGGTTTATTGCTGATAAATCTGGAGCCGGTGAGCGTGGGTCTCGCGGTATCATTGCAGCACTGGGGCCAG
ATGGTAAGCCCTCCCGTATCGTAGTTATCTACACGACGGGGAGTCAGGCAACTATGGATGAACGAAATAG
ACAGATCGCTGAGATAGGTGCCTCACTGATTAAGCATTGGTAACTGTCAGACCAAGTTTACTCATATATA
CTTTAGATTGATTTAAAACTTCATTTTTAATTTAAAAGGATCTAGGTGAAGATCCTTTTTGATAATCTCA
TGACCAAAATCCCTTAACGTGAGTTTTCGTTCCACTGAGCGTCAGACCCCGTAGAAAAGATCAAAGGATC
TTCTTGAGATCCTTTTTTTCTGCGCGTAATCTGCTGCTTGCAAACAAAAAAACCACCGCTACCAGCGGTG
GTTTGTTTGCCGGATCAAGAGCTACCAACTCTTTTTCCGAAGGTAACTGGCTTCAGCAGAGCGCAGATAC
CAAATACTGTTCTTCTAGTGTAGCCGTAGTTAGGCCACCACTTCAAGAACTCTGTAGCACCGCCTACATA
CCTCGCTCTGCTAATCCTGTTACCAGTGGCTGCTGCCAGTGGCGATAAGTCGTGTCTTACCGGGTTGGAC
TCAAGACGATAGTTACCGGATAAGGCGCAGCGGTCGGGCTGAACGGGGGGTTCGTGCACACAGCCCAGCT
TGGAGCGAACGACCTACACCGAACTGAGATACCTACAGCGTGAGCTATGAGAAAGCGCCACGCTTCCCGA
AGGGAGAAAGGCGGACAGGTATCCGGTAAGCGGCAGGGTCGGAACAGGAGAGCGCACGAGGGAGCTTCCA
GGGGGAAACGCCTGGTATCTTTATAGTCCTGTCGGGTTTCGCCACCTCTGACTTGAGCGTCGATTTTTGT
GATGCTCGTCAGGGGGGCGGAGCCTATGGAAAAACGCCAGCAACGCGGCCTTTTTACGGTTCCTGGCCTT
TTGCTGGCCTTTTGCTCACATGTTCTTTCCTGCGTTATCCCCTGATTCTGTGGATAACCGTATTACCGCC
TTTGAGTGAGCTGATACCGCTCGCCGCAGCCGAACGACCGAGCGCAGCGAGTCAGTGAGCGAGGAAGCGG
AAGAGCGCCCAATACGCAAACCGCCTCTCCCCGCGCGTTGGCCGATTCATTAATGCAGAACGGCTCCGCC
CACTATTAATGAAATTAAAAATTCCAATTTTAAAAAACGCAGCAAGAGAAACATTTGTATGAAAGAATGC
GTAGAAGGAAAGAAAAATGTCGTCGACATGCTGAACAACAAGATTAATATGCCTCCGTGTATAAAAAAAA
TATTGAACGATTTGAAAGAAAACAATGTACCGCGCGGCGGTATGTACAGGAAGAGGTTTATACTAAACTG
TTACATTGCAAACGTGGTTTCGTGTGCCAAGTGTGAAAACCGATGTTTAATCAAGGCTCTGACGCATTTC
TACAACCACGACTCCAAGTGTGTGGGTGAAGTCATGCATCTTTTAATCAAATCCCAAGATGTGTATAAAC
CACCAAACTGCCAAAAAATGAAAACTGTCGACAAGCTCTGTCCGTTTGCTGGCAACTGCAAGGGTCTCAA
TCCTATTTGTAATTATTGAATAATAAAACAATTATAAATGTCAAATTTGTTTTTTATTAACGATACAAAC
CAAACGCAACAAGAACATTTGTAGTATTATCTATAATTGAAAACGCGTAGTTATAATCGCTGAGGTAATA
TTTAAAATCATTTTCAAATGATTCACAGTTAATTTGCGACAATATAATTTTATTTTCACATAAACTAGAC
GCCTTGTCGTCTTCTTCTTCGTATTCCTTCTCTTTTTCATTTTTCTCCTCATAAAAATTAACATAGTTAT
TATCGTATCCATATATGTATCTATCGTATAGAGTAAATTTTTTGTTGTCATAAATATATATGTCTTTTTT
AATGGGGTGTATAGTACCGCTGCGCATAGTTTTTCTGTAATTTACAACAGTGCTATTTTCTGGTAGTTCT
TCGGAGTGTGTTGCTTTAATTATTAAATTTATATAATCAATGAATTTGGGATCGTCGGTTTTGTACAATA
TGTTGCCGGCATAGTACGCAGCTTCTTCTAGTTCAATTACACCATTTTTTAGCAGCACCGGATTAACATA
ACTTTCCAAAATGTTGTACGAACCGTTAAACAAAAACAGTTCACCTCCCTTTTCTATACTATTGTCTGCG
AGCAGTTGTTTGTTGTTAAAAATAACAGCCATTGTAATGAGACGCACAAACTAATATCACAAACTGGAAA
TGTCTATCAATATATAGTTGCTGATATAACTTCGTATAGCATACATTATACGAAGTTATCTGGTTGAAAC
GTACCCGTAGTGGCTATGGCAGGGCTTGCCGCCCCGACGTTGGCTGCGAGCCCTGGGCCTTCACCCGAAC
TTGGGGGTTGGGGTGGGGAAAAGGAAGAAACGCGGGCGTATTGGTCCCAATGGGGTCTCGGTGGGGTATC
GACAGAGTGCCAGCCCTGGGACCGAACCCCGCGTTTATGAACAAACGACCCAACACCCGTGCGTTTTATT
CTGTCTTTTTATTGCCGTCATAGCGCGGGTTCCTTCCGGTATTGTCTCCTTCCGTGTTTCAGTTAGCCTC
CCCCATCTCCCGCTATTACTCGAGTCACTGGGAGCCGGAGTGGCGGGCCTCGGCGTGCTCGTACTGCTCC
ACCACGGTGTAGTCCTCGTTGTGGTTGGTGATGTCCAGCTTGGAGTCCACGTAGTGGTTGCCGGGCAGCT
GCACGGGCTTCTTGGCCTTGTACACGGTCTTGAAGTCGCAGGTGTAGTGGCCGCCGTCCTTCAGCTTCAG
GGCGTGGGAGATCTCGCCCTTCAGCACGCCGTCCTGGGGGTACAGCTTCTCGGTGGAGGGCTCCCAGCCG
GCAGTCTTCTTCTGCATTACGGGGCCGTCGGCGGGGAAGTTCACGCCCTTGAACTTCACCTTGTAGATGA
AGGTGCCGTCCTGCAGGGAGGAGTCCTGCTGCACCTCCACCACGCCGCCGTCCTCGAAGTTCATGGAGCG
CTCCCAGGTGAAGCCCTCGGGGAAGGACAGCTTCATGTAGTCGGGGATGTCGGCGGGGTGCTTCACGTAG
GCCTTGGAGCCGTACTGGAACTGGGGGGACAGGATGTCCCAGGCGAAGGGCAGGGGGCCGCCCTTGGTCA
CCTGCAGCTTGGCGGTCTGGGTGCCCTCGTAGGGCTTGCCCTCGCCCTCGCCCTCGATCTCGAAGTAGTG
GCCGTTCACGGAGCCCTCCATGCGCACCTTGAACTGCATGAACTCCTTGATGACGTCCTCGGTGTTGTCC
ATGGTAGAGTGATTGTAAATAAAATGTAATTTACAGTATAGTATTTTAATTAATATACAAATGATTTGAT
AATAATTCTTATTTAACTATAATATATTGTGTTGGGTTGAATTAAAGGTCCGTATACTAGTATCGATTCG
CGACCTACTCCGGAATATTAATAGAGTTGCTGATATCATGGAGATAATTAAAATGATAACCATCTCGCAA
ATAAATAAGTATTTTACTGTTTTCGTAACAGTTTTGTAATAAAAAAACCTATAAATACGGATCTACCATG
GACTGGAGCCACCCGCAGTTCGAAAAATCCGCGGTCGACGAGAACCTCTACTTCCAGGGAGGCGGCCGCA
CCATGTTTGGCCTCAAAAGAAACGCGGTAATCGGACTCAACCTCTACTGTGGGGGGGCCGGCTTGGGGGC
CGGCAGCGGCGGCGCCACCCGCCCGGGAGGGCGACTTTTGGCTACGGAGAAGGAGGCCTCGGCCCGGCGA
GAGATAGGGGGAGGGGAGGCCGGCGCGGTGATTGGCGGAAGCGCCGGCGCAAGCCCCCCGTCCACCCTCA
CGCCAGACTCCCGGAGGGTCGCGCGGCCGCCGCCCATTGGCGCCGAGGTCCCCGACGTCACCGCGACCCC
CGCGAGGCTGCTTTTCTTCGCGCCCACCCGCCGCGCGGCGCCGCTTGAGGAGATGGAAGCCCCGGCCGCT
GACGCCATCATGTCGCCCGAAGAGGAGCTGGACGGGTACGAGCCGGAGCCTCTCGGGAAGCGGCCGGCTG
TCCTGCCGCTGCTGGAGTTGGTCGGGGAATCTGGTAATAACACCAGTACGGACGGGTCACTACCCTCGAC
GCCGCCG
[483 nt withheld, positions 7069-7551]
GGCTAGGGTACCCCCGGACGGCCGCTTAATTAATTGATCCGGGTTATTAGTACATTTATTAAGCGCTAGA
TTCTGTGCGTTGTTGATTTACAGACAATTGTTGTACGTATTTTAATAATTCATTAAATTTATAATCTTTA
GGGTGGTATGTTAGAGCGAAAATCAAATGATTTTCAGCGTCTTTATATCTGAATTTAAATATTAA
Features (pLannotate 1.2.2; 19 found; start..end, strand, type, name):
   1193..1270    -  CDS            P61 (fragment): P78_NPVAC - Experimental evidence at protein level: Swiss-Prot protein existence level 1. Plays a role in the transport of the nucleocapsids from the cytoplasm toward the host nucleus together with the host actin- polymerizing Arp2/3 complex. From Autographa californica nuclear polyhedrosis virus (AcMNPV).
   1272..1323    -  misc_feature   bom (fragment): basis of mobility region from pBR322
   1342..1722    +  rep_origin     M13 ori (sequence partly withheld): M13 bacteriophage origin of replication; arrow indicates direction of (+) strand synthesis
   1798..1847    -  misc_feature   bom (fragment): basis of mobility region from pBR322
   1949..1984    -  CDS            rop (fragment): Rop protein, which maintains plasmids at low copy number; rop
   2079..2183    +  promoter       AmpR promoter: bla
   2184..3044    +  CDS            AmpR: β-lactamase; bla; confers resistance to ampicillin, carbenicillin, and related antibiotics
   3215..3803    +  rep_origin     ori: high-copy-number ColE1/pMB1/pBR322/pUC origin of replication
   3986..4039    +  CDS            lacI (fragment): lac repressor; lacI; The lac repressor binds to the lac operator to inhibit transcription in E. coli. This inhibition can be relieved by adding lactose or isopropyl-β-D-thiogalactopyranoside (IPTG).
   4366..4490    +  CDS            lef2: baculovirus late expression factor 2
   4528..5133    +  CDS            ORF603: baculovirus ORF603 protein
   5197..5230    +  protein_bind   loxP: Cre-mediated recombination occurs in the 8-bp core sequence (GCATACAT). Cre recombinase
   5420..5468    -  polyA_signal   HSV TK poly(A) signal: herpes simplex virus thymidine kinase polyadenylation signal (Cole and Stacy, 1985)
   5549..6223    -  CDS            DsRed.M1: DsRed.M1 is a basic (constitutively fluorescent) red fluorescent protein published in 2007, derived from Discosoma sp..
   6232..6341    -  promoter       p10 promoter: baculovirus promoter for expression in insect cells
   6396..6487    +  promoter       polyhedrin promoter: polh from Autographa californica; promoter for the baculovirus polyhedrin gene
   6505..6527    +  CDS            Strep-Tag II (fragment): peptide that binds Strep-Tactin®, an engineered form of streptavidin
   6574..7554    +  CDS            MCL1 (fragment) (sequence partly withheld): MCL1_HUMAN - Also known as BCL2L3. Experimental evidence at protein level: Swiss-Prot protein existence level 1. Involved in the regulation of apoptosis versus cell survival, and in the maintenance of viability but not of proliferation. Mediates its effects by interactions with a number of other regulators of apoptosis. Isoform 1 inhibits apoptosis. Isoform 2 promotes apoptosis. From Homo sapiens (Human).
   7594..1195    +  misc_recomb    baculovirus recombination region (ORF1629) (across the origin): contains part of ORF1629
