[The description below was written by a language model from this plasmid's Addgene catalogue record and pLannotate feature annotations shown in this document.]
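Description:
pAC8-Mcl1_deltaTM is a baculovirus transfer plasmid built on the pAC8 backbone for producing a truncated human MCL-1 protein in insect cells. In E. coli it is maintained through a high-copy ColE1/pUC-type origin and selected with ampicillin via the β-lactamase gene and its native promoter. An M13 phage origin is also present, along with small remnants of pBR322 elements (bom, rop) and a lacI fragment that appear to be cloning vestiges rather than functional parts.

The expression cassette uses the very late AcMNPV polyhedrin promoter to drive an N-terminally Strep-tag II–fused MCL1 coding sequence of 981 bp. The insert carries a deletion of residues 328–350, removing the C-terminal transmembrane segment, which is the "deltaTM" of the name, presumably so that the protein is soluble for purification. The catalogue's Entrez Gene field lists BCL2, but both the insert name and the sequence annotation identify the gene as MCL1, a BCL2-family regulator of apoptosis. Facing the opposite direction, a p10 promoter drives the monomeric red fluorescent protein DsRed.M1, terminated by an HSV TK polyadenylation signal. This most likely serves as a visual marker of infected cells.

The two cassettes are flanked on one side by lef2/ORF603 sequences and on the other by the ORF1629 recombination region. These are the homology arms that allow recombination of the insert into the polyhedrin locus of baculovirus genomic DNA to generate recombinant virus. A single loxP site lies next to ORF603, though the record does not state its purpose. The construct was deposited with a study of the structure and substrate recognition of the ubiquitin ligase HUWE1, so it was probably used to make recombinant MCL-1 for that work.
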