Addgene plasmid #187118: pAC8-Mcl1_deltaTM
Purpose: insect cell expression of Mcl1-deltaTM
Depositing lab: Eric Fischer. Depositing organization: Dana-Farber Cancer Institute. Publication: Solenoid architecture of HUWE1 contributes to ligase activity and substrate recognition. Hunkeler M, Jin CY, Ma MW, Monda JK, Overwijn D, Bennett EJ, Fischer ES. Mol Cell. 2021 Sep 2;81(17):3468-3480.e7. doi: 10.1016/j.molcel.2021.06.032. Epub 2021 Jul 26. PubMed 34314700.
Backbone
  Vector backbone: pAC8
  Vector type: Insect Expression
Growth in bacteria
  Bacterial resistance: Ampicillin, 100 μg/mL
  Growth temperature: 37°C
  Growth strain: DH5alpha
  Copy number: High Copy
Gene/Insert
  Gene/Insert name: MCL-1
  Species: H. sapiens (human)
  Insert size (bp): 981
  Mutation: delta328-350
  Entrez Gene: BCL2 (a.k.a. Bcl-2, PPP1R50)
  Tag / fusion protein: Strep (N terminal on insert)
  Cloning method: Gibson Cloning
Terms and licenses: Academic/Nonprofit Terms; Industry Terms: Not Available to Industry
How to cite: pAC8-Mcl1_deltaTM was a gift from Eric Fischer (Addgene plasmid # 187118 ; http://n2t.net/addgene:187118 ; RRID:Addgene_187118)
